Addgene plasmid #169537: pTS1046-Tier1-PhCMV-4xCox8-mRuby2
Purpose: Tier-1 vector encoding PhCMV-driven mRuby2 localized to the mitochondrial matrix via a four-fold Cox8 localization signal (PhCMV-4xCox8-mRuby2-pA)
Depositing lab: Martin Fussenegger. Depositing organization: ETH Zurich (Swiss Federal Institute of Technology). Publication: A versatile plasmid architecture for mammalian synthetic biology (VAMSyB). Haellman V, Strittmatter T, Bertschi A, Stucheli P, Fussenegger M. Metab Eng. 2021 Jul;66:41-50. doi: 10.1016/j.ymben.2021.04.003. Epub 2021 Apr 18. PubMed 33857582.
Backbone
  Vector backbone: pMM1 (pcDNA3.1-based)
  Backbone size w/o insert (bp): 4435
  Vector type: Mammalian Expression
  Selectable markers: Neomycin (select with G418)
Growth in bacteria
  Bacterial resistance: Ampicillin, 100 μg/mL
  Growth temperature: 37°C
  Growth strain: DH5alpha
  Copy number: High Copy
Gene/Insert
  Gene/Insert name: PCMV-driven miochondria-localized monomeric red fluorescent protein mRuby2 (alt name: PCMV-4xCOX8-mRuby2)
  Species: H. sapiens (human), Synthetic
  Promoter: PhCMV
  Cloning method: Restriction Enzyme; 5′ cloning site Unknown (unknown if destroyed)
  Sequencing primers: 5′ AmpStart; 3′ BGH-rev
Terms and licenses: Academic/Nonprofit Terms; Industry Terms: Not Available to Industry
How to cite: pTS1046-Tier1-PhCMV-4xCox8-mRuby2 was a gift from Martin Fussenegger (Addgene plasmid # 169537 ; http://n2t.net/addgene:169537 ; RRID:Addgene_169537)
