[The description below was written by a language model from this plasmid's Addgene catalogue record and pLannotate feature annotations shown in this document.]
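Description:
pTS1046-Tier1-PhCMV-4xCox8-mRuby2 is a mammalian expression plasmid of about 6.3 kb built on pMM1, a pcDNA3.1-derived backbone, and belongs to the "Tier-1" level of the VAMSyB modular plasmid architecture for mammalian synthetic biology. In E. coli it is maintained at high copy through a ColE1/pUC-type origin and selected with ampicillin via the β-lactamase gene. An f1 phage origin is also present. For mammalian cells, an SV40 early promoter drives a neomycin phosphotransferase gene terminated by an SV40 polyadenylation signal, allowing G418 selection of stable transfectants. The short hits annotated as a truncated HIV-1 LTR, ble, lacI and lac promoter/operator elements are small fragments that appear to be backbone remnants or chance matches rather than functional modules.

The payload is a single constitutive expression unit: the human cytomegalovirus immediate-early enhancer and promoter (PhCMV), followed by a T7 promoter, an open reading frame fusing a four-fold repeat of the human COX8 mitochondrial targeting sequence to the monomeric red fluorescent protein mRuby2, and the bovine growth hormone polyadenylation signal. The automated annotation marks only one COX8A fragment, but the gap of roughly 340 nt between it and mRuby2 is consistent with the further repeats described in the catalogue entry. The COX8 presequence directs import into the mitochondrial matrix, and tandem copies are commonly used to improve targeting efficiency. The construct therefore serves as a red fluorescent marker of mitochondria in transfected mammalian cells, for example in imaging or colocalization work, and as a standardized expression module within the VAMSyB system.
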