Features (pLannotate 1.2.2; 20 found; start..end, strand, type, name):
    204..792     -  rep_origin     ori: high-copy-number ColE1/pMB1/pBR322/pUC origin of replication
    963..1823    -  CDS            AmpR: β-lactamase; bla; confers resistance to ampicillin, carbenicillin, and related antibiotics
   1824..1928    -  promoter       AmpR promoter: bla
   2075..2378    +  enhancer       CMV enhancer: human cytomegalovirus immediate early enhancer
   2379..2582    +  promoter       CMV promoter: human cytomegalovirus (CMV) immediate early promoter
   2578..2611    +  LTR            5' LTR (truncated) (fragment): truncated 5' long terminal repeat (LTR) from HIV-1
   2627..2645    +  promoter       T7 promoter: promoter for bacteriophage T7 RNA polymerase
   2698..2781    +  CDS            COX8A (fragment): COX8A_HUMAN - Also known as COX8, COX8L. Experimental evidence at protein level: Swiss-Prot protein existence level 1. Component of the cytochrome c oxidase, the last enzyme in the mitochondrial electron transport chain which drives oxidative phosphorylation. The respiratory chain contains 3 multisubunit complexes succinate dehydrogenase (complex II, CII), ubiquinol- cytochrome c oxidoreductase (cytochrome b-c1 complex, complex III, CIII) and cytochrome c oxidase (complex IV, CIV), that cooperate to transfer electrons derived from NADH and succinate to molecular oxygen, creating an electrochem
   3124..3831    +  CDS            mRuby2: mRuby2 is a basic (constitutively fluorescent) red fluorescent protein published in 2012, derived from Entacmaea quadricolor. It has moderate acid sensitivity.
   3892..4116    +  polyA_signal   bGH poly(A) signal: bovine growth hormone polyadenylation signal
   4120..4141    +  promoter       SV40 promoter (fragment): SV40 enhancer and early promoter
   4162..4590    +  rep_origin     f1 ori (sequence partly withheld): f1 bacteriophage origin of replication; arrow indicates direction of (+) strand synthesis
   4604..4933    +  promoter       SV40 promoter: SV40 enhancer and early promoter
   5000..5791    +  CDS            neo: KKA2_KLEPN - Also known as kan, nptII. Experimental evidence at protein level: Swiss-Prot protein existence level 1. Resistance to kanamycin, neomycin, paromomycin, ribostamycin, butirosin and gentamicin B. From Klebsiella pneumoniae.
   5815..5973    +  CDS            ble (fragment): BLE_KLEPN - Experimental evidence at protein level: Swiss-Prot protein existence level 1. Binding protein with a strong affinity to the bleomycin family of antibiotics. Binds to CL990; an antimitotic-antibiotic compound. From Klebsiella pneumoniae.
   5968..6089    +  polyA_signal   SV40 poly(A) signal: SV40 polyadenylation signal
   6162..6178    -  protein_bind   lac operator: The lac repressor binds to the lac operator to inhibit transcription in E. coli. This inhibition can be relieved by adding lactose or isopropyl-β-D-thiogalactopyranoside (IPTG). lac repressor encoded by lacI
   6186..6216    -  promoter       lac promoter: promoter for the E. coli lac operon
   6231..6252    -  protein_bind   CAP binding site: CAP binding activates transcription in the presence of cAMP. E. coli catabolite activator protein
   6265..21      -  CDS            lacI (fragment) (across the origin): lac repressor; lacI; The lac repressor binds to the lac operator to inhibit transcription in E. coli. This inhibition can be relieved by adding lactose or isopropyl-β-D-thiogalactopyranoside (IPTG).
>Addgene plasmid #169537 | pTS1046-Tier1-PhCMV-4xCox8-mRuby2 | addgene full sequence | sequence record 364564 | Addgene NGS Result
GGCGGTTTGCGTATTGGGCGCTCTTCCGCTTCCTCGCTCACTGACTCGCTGCGCTCGGTCGTTCGGCTGC
GGCGAGCGGTATCAGCTCACTCAAAGGCGGTAATACGGTTATCCACAGAATCAGGGGATAACGCAGGAAA
GAACATGTGAGCAAAAGGCCAGCAAAAGGCCAGGAACCGTAAAAAGGCCGCGTTGCTGGCGTTTTTCCAT
AGGCTCCGCCCCCCTGACGAGCATCACAAAAATCGACGCTCAAGTCAGAGGTGGCGAAACCCGACAGGAC
TATAAAGATACCAGGCGTTTCCCCCTGGAAGCTCCCTCGTGCGCTCTCCTGTTCCGACCCTGCCGCTTAC
CGGATACCTGTCCGCCTTTCTCCCTTCGGGAAGCGTGGCGCTTTCTCATAGCTCACGCTGTAGGTATCTC
AGTTCGGTGTAGGTCGTTCGCTCCAAGCTGGGCTGTGTGCACGAACCCCCCGTTCAGCCCGACCGCTGCG
CCTTATCCGGTAACTATCGTCTTGAGTCCAACCCGGTAAGACACGACTTATCGCCACTGGCAGCAGCCAC
TGGTAACAGGATTAGCAGAGCGAGGTATGTAGGCGGTGCTACAGAGTTCTTGAAGTGGTGGCCTAACTAC
GGCTACACTAGAAGAACAGTATTTGGTATCTGCGCTCTGCTGAAGCCAGTTACCTTCGGAAAAAGAGTTG
GTAGCTCTTGATCCGGCAAACAAACCACCGCTGGTAGCGGTGGTTTTTTTGTTTGCAAGCAGCAGATTAC
GCGCAGAAAAAAAGGATCTCAAGAAGATCCTTTGATCTTTTCTACGGGGTCTGACGCTCAGTGGAACGAA
AACTCACGTTAAGGGATTTTGGTCATGAGATTATCAAAAAGGATCTTCACCTAGATCCTTTTAAATTAAA
AATGAAGTTTTAAATCAATCTAAAGTATATATGAGTAAACTTGGTCTGACAGTTACCAATGCTTAATCAG
TGAGGCACCTATCTCAGCGATCTGTCTATTTCGTTCATCCATAGTTGCCTGACTCCCCGTCGTGTAGATA
ACTACGATACGGGAGGGCTTACCATCTGGCCCCAGTGCTGCAATGATACCGCGAGACCCACGCTCACCGG
CTCCAGATTTATCAGCAATAAACCAGCCAGCCGGAAGGGCCGAGCGCAGAAGTGGTCCTGCAACTTTATC
CGCCTCCATCCAGTCTATTAATTGTTGCCGGGAAGCTAGAGTAAGTAGTTCGCCAGTTAATAGTTTGCGC
AACGTTGTTGCCATTGCTACAGGCATCGTGGTGTCACGCTCGTCGTTTGGTATGGCTTCATTCAGCTCCG
GTTCCCAACGATCAAGGCGAGTTACATGATCCCCCATGTTGTGCAAAAAAGCGGTTAGCTCCTTCGGTCC
TCCGATCGTTGTCAGAAGTAAGTTGGCCGCAGTGTTATCACTCATGGTTATGGCAGCACTGCATAATTCT
CTTACTGTCATGCCATCCGTAAGATGCTTTTCTGTGACTGGTGAGTACTCAACCAAGTCATTCTGAGAAT
AGTGTATGCGGCGACCGAGTTGCTCTTGCCCGGCGTCAATACGGGATAATACCGCGCCACATAGCAGAAC
TTTAAAAGTGCTCATCATTGGAAAACGTTCTTCGGGGCGAAAACTCTCAAGGATCTTACCGCTGTTGAGA
TCCAGTTCGATGTAACCCACTCGTGCACCCAACTGATCTTCAGCATCTTTTACTTTCACCAGCGTTTCTG
GGTGAGCAAAAACAGGAAGGCAAAATGCCGCAAAAAAGGGAATAAGGGCGACACGGAAATGTTGAATACT
CATACTCTTCCTTTTTCAATATTATTGAAGCATTTATCAGGGTTATTGTCTCATGAGCGGATACATATTT
GAATGTATTTAGAAAAATAAACAAATAGGGGTTCCGCGCACATTTCCCCGAAAAGTGCCACCTGACGTCG
ACGGATCGGGAGATCTCCACGCGTGGTACCCTCGAGTTGACATTGATTATTGAGTAGTTATTAATAGTAA
TCAATTACGGGGTCATTAGTTCATAGCCCATATATGGAGTTCCGCGTTACATAACTTACGGTAAATGGCC
CGCCTGGCTGACCGCCCAACGACCCCCGCCCATTGACGTCAATAATGACGTATGTTCCCATAGTAACGCC
AATAGGGACTTTCCATTGACGTCAATGGGTGGAGTATTTACGGTAAACTGCCCACTTGGCAGTACATCAA
GTGTATCATATGCCAAGTACGCCCCCTATTGACGTCAATGACGGTAAATGGCCCGCCTGGCATTATGCCC
AGTACATGACCTTATGGGACTTTCCTACTTGGCAGTACATCTACGTATTAGTCATCGCTATTACCATGGT
GATGCGGTTTTGGCAGTACATCAATGGGCGTGGATAGCGGTTTGACTCACGGGGATTTCCAAGTCTCCAC
CCCATTGACGTCAATGGGAGTTTGTTTTGGCACCAAAATCAACGGGACTTTCCAAAATGTCGTAACAACT
CCGCCCCATTGACGCAAATGGGCGGTAGGCGTGTACGGTGGGAGGTCTATATAAGCAGAGCTCTCTGGCT
AACTAGAGAACCCACTGCTTACTGGCTTATCGAAATTAATACGACTCACTATAGGGAGACCCAAGCTGTT
CGAAGCGGAATTCACCATGACTAGTGGTGGTTCTGGTAGCGTGCTGACACCATTGTTGCTCAGAGGCCTC
ACTGGTTCAGCCAGGCGGCTGCCAGTCCCAAGAGCTAAGATCCATAGTCTGGGAGATCCAATGTCAGTTC
TCACTCCCCTTTTGCTTAGGGGACTGACCGGAAGCGCTCGGCGGTTGCCTGTCCCACGCGCCAAGATTCA
CTCCCTGGGCGACCCTATGAGTGTCCTTACTCCTCTTTTGCTGAGAGGCTTGACAGGGAGCGCTCGGAGG
CTCCCAGTGCCTCGCGCAAAGATCCATTCTCTCGGAGATCCCATGTCCGTCCTCACTCCTCTGCTGCTGC
GCGGGCTTACAGGTTCCGCTCGCCGCCTGCCTGTTCCTCGGGCAAAGATACACAGTCTGGGCGATCCTCA
CCGGCGCTATCTCATGGGCGGTGCAGCTAGTGGTGGTTCTGGTGTGTCTAAGGGCGAAGAGCTGATCAAG
GAAAATATGCGTATGAAGGTGGTCATGGAAGGTTCGGTCAACGGCCACCAATTCAAATGCACAGGTGAAG
GAGAAGGCAATCCGTACATGGGAACTCAAACCATGAGGATCAAAGTCATCGAGGGAGGACCCCTGCCATT
TGCCTTTGACATTCTTGCCACGTCGTTCATGTATGGCAGCCGTACTTTTATCAAGTACCCGAAAGGCATT
CCTGATTTCTTTAAACAGTCCTTTCCTGAGGGTTTTACTTGGGAAAGAGTTACGAGATACGAAGATGGTG
GAGTCGTCACCGTCATGCAGGACACCAGCCTTGAGGATGGCTGTCTCGTTTACCACGTCCAAGTCAGAGG
GGTAAACTTTCCCTCCAATGGTCCCGTGATGCAGAAGAAGACCAAGGGTTGGGAGCCTAATACAGAGATG
ATGTATCCAGCAGATGGTGGTCTGAGGGGATACACTCATATGGCACTGAAAGTTGATGGTGGTGGCCATC
TGTCTTGCTCTTTCGTAACAACTTACAGGTCAAAAAAGACCGTCGGGAACATCAAGATGCCCGGTATCCA
TGCCGTTGATCACCGCCTGGAAAGGTTAGAGGAAAGTGACAATGAAATGTTCGTAGTACAACGCGAACAC
GCAGTTGCCAAGTTCGCCGGGCTTGGTGGTGGGATGGACGAGCTGTACAAGGCTAGCGGATCCACCGGTG
TCTAGAAAGCTTTGAGGCCGGCCTGCAGGGATCAGCCTCGACTGTGCCTTCTAGTTGCCAGCCATCTGTT
GTTTGCCCCTCCCCCGTGCCTTCCTTGACCCTGGAAGGTGCCACTCCCACTGTCCTTTCCTAATAAAATG
AGGAAATTGCATCGCATTGTCTGAGTAGGTGTCATTCTATTCTGGGGGGTGGGGTGGGGCAGGACAGCAA
GGGGGAGGATTGGGAAGACAATAGCAGGCATGCTGGGGATGCGGTGGGCTCTATGGCTTCTGAGGCGGAA
AGAACCAGCTGGGGCTCTAGGGGGTATCCCC
[124 nt withheld, positions 4162-4285]
C
[91 nt withheld, positions 4287-4377]
A
[49 nt withheld, positions 4379-4427]
CCTTTGACGTTGGAGTCCACGTTCTTT
[37 nt withheld, positions 4455-4491]
ACCCTATCTCGGTCTATTCTTTTGATTTATAAGGGATTTTGCCGATTTCGGCCTATTGGTTAAAAAATGA
GCTGATTTAACAAAAATTTAACGCGAATTAATTCTGTGGAATGTGTGTCAGTTAGGGTGTGGAAAGTCCC
CAGGCTCCCCAGCAGGCAGAAGTATGCAAAGCATGCATCTCAATTAGTCAGCAACCAGGTGTGGAAAGTC
CCCAGGCTCCCCAGCAGGCAGAAGTATGCAAAGCATGCATCTCAATTAGTCAGCAACCATAGTCCCGCCC
CTAACTCCGCCCATCCCGCCCCTAACTCCGCCCAGTTCCGCCCATTCTCCGCCCCATGGCTGACTAATTT
TTTTTATTTATGCAGAGGCCGAGGCCGCCTCTGCCTCTGAGCTATTCCAGAAGTAGTGAGGAGGCTTTTT
TGGAGGCCTAGGCTTTTGCAAAAAGCTCCCGGGAGCTTGTATATCCATTTTCGGATCTGATCAAGAGACA
GGATGAGGATCGTTTCGCATGATTGAACAAGATGGATTGCACGCAGGTTCTCCGGCCGCTTGGGTGGAGA
GGCTATTCGGCTATGACTGGGCACAACAGACAATCGGCTGCTCTGATGCCGCCGTGTTCCGGCTGTCAGC
GCAGGGGCGCCCGGTTCTTTTTGTCAAGACCGACCTGTCCGGTGCCCTGAATGAACTGCAGGACGAGGCA
GCGCGGCTATCGTGGCTGGCCACGACGGGCGTTCCTTGCGCAGCTGTGCTCGACGTTGTCACTGAAGCGG
GAAGGGACTGGCTGCTATTGGGCGAAGTGCCGGGGCAGGATCTCCTGTCATCTCACCTTGCTCCTGCCGA
GAAAGTATCCATCATGGCTGATGCAATGCGGCGGCTGCATACGCTTGATCCGGCTACCTGCCCATTCGAC
CACCAAGCGAAACATCGCATCGAGCGAGCACGTACTCGGATGGAAGCCGGTCTTGTCGATCAGGATGATC
TGGACGAAGAGCATCAGGGGCTCGCGCCAGCCGAACTGTTCGCCAGGCTCAAGGCGCGCATGCCCGACGG
CGAGGATCTCGTCGTGACCCATGGCGATGCCTGCTTGCCGAATATCATGGTGGAAAATGGCCGCTTTTCT
GGATTCATCGACTGTGGCCGGCTGGGTGTGGCGGACCGCTATCAGGACATAGCGTTGGCTACCCGTGATA
TTGCTGAAGAGCTTGGCGGCGAATGGGCTGACCGCTTCCTCGTGCTTTACGGTATCGCCGCTCCCGATTC
GCAGCGCATCGCCTTCTATCGCCTTCTTGACGAGTTCTTCTGAGCGGGACTCTGGGGTTCGAAATGACCG
ACCAAGCGACGCCCAACCTGCCATCACGAGATTTCGATTCCACCGCCGCCTTCTATGAAAGGTTGGGCTT
CGGAATCGTTTTCCGGGACGCCGGCTGGATGATCCTCCAGCGCGGGGATCTCATGCTGGAGTTCTTCGCC
CACCCCAACTTGTTTATTGCAGCTTATAATGGTTACAAATAAAGCAATAGCATCACAAATTTCACAAATA
AAGCATTTTTTTCACTGCATTCTAGTTGTGGTTTGTCCAAACTCATCAATGTATCTTATCATGTCTGTAT
ACCGTCGACCTCTAGCTAGAGCTTGGCGTAATCATGGTCATAGCTGTTTCCTGTGTGAAATTGTTATCCG
CTCACAATTCCACACAACATACGAGCCGGAAGCATAAAGTGTAAAGCCTGGGGTGCCTAATGAGTGAGCT
AACTCACATTAATTGCGTTGCGCTCACTGCCCGCTTTCCAGTCGGGAAACCTGTCGTGCCAGCTGCATTA
ATGAATCGGCCAACGCGCGGGGAGA
